Addgene plasmid #141565: TFORF0297
Purpose: Lentiviral vector for overexpressing the CREM transcription factor ORF with a unique 24-bp barcode. Barcodes facilitate identification of transcription factors in pooled screens.
Depositing lab: Feng Zhang. Depositing organization: Broad Institute. Publication: A transcription factor atlas of directed differentiation. Joung J, Ma S, Tay T, Geiger-Schuller KR, Kirchgatterer PC, Verdine VK, Guo B, Arias-Garcia MA, Allen WE, Singh A, Kuksenko O, Abudayyeh OO, Gootenberg JS, Fu Z, Macrae RK, Buenrostro JD, Regev A, Zhang F. Cell. 2023 Jan 5;186(1):209-229.e26. doi: 10.1016/j.cell.2022.11.026. PubMed 36608654.
Backbone
  Vector backbone: pLX_TRC317
  Backbone manufacturer: Broad Institute Genetic Perturbation Platform
  Backbone size w/o insert (bp): 8264
  Vector type: Mammalian Expression, Lentiviral
  Selectable markers: Puromycin
Growth in bacteria
  Bacterial resistance: Ampicillin, 100 μg/mL
  Growth temperature: 37°C
  Growth strain: NEB Stable
  Copy number: High Copy
Gene/Insert
  Gene/Insert name: CREM
  Species: H. sapiens (human)
  Insert size (bp): 428
  Entrez Gene: CREM (a.k.a. CREM-2, ICER, hCREM-2)
  Promoter: EF1a
  Cloning method: Unknown
  Sequencing primers: 5′ GGGTGGAGACTGAAGTTAGGCCAG; 3′ CACATAGCGTAAAAGGAGCAACATAG
Terms and licenses: Academic/Nonprofit Terms; Industry Terms: Not Available to Industry
Depositor comments: NM_182720,ENST00000356917 . The transcription factor ORF portion of this plasmid was synthesized by Genewiz. Please test multiple small colonies in case of plasmid recombination. To make this collection available in a timely manner, a portion of this collection was not fully sequenced by Addgene. If an Addgene verified full plasmid sequence is not available, please contact us prior to placing an order to request the full sequence.
How to cite: TFORF0297 was a gift from Feng Zhang (Addgene plasmid # 141565 ; http://n2t.net/addgene:141565 ; RRID:Addgene_141565)
