[The description below was written by a language model from this plasmid's Addgene catalogue record and pLannotate feature annotations shown in this document.]
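Description:
TFORF0297 is a third-generation-style, self-inactivating lentiviral expression plasmid built on the pLX_TRC317 backbone for overexpressing a human CREM (cAMP responsive element modulator) open reading frame in mammalian cells. It is propagated in E. coli through a high-copy ColE1/pUC-type origin with ampicillin selection (AmpR), and also carries an f1 origin and leftover lac/T7/T3 cloning-vector elements. The depositor notes that the plasmid can recombine, as is common for LTR-containing vectors.

The viral portion begins with an RSV promoter fused to a truncated HIV-1 5' LTR, which drives production of the genomic RNA in packaging cells. This is followed by the Ψ packaging signal with a gag fragment, the Rev response element for nuclear export, a cPPT/CTS, and a ΔU3 3' LTR that inactivates LTR promoter activity after integration. An SV40 poly(A) signal follows the 3' LTR. Within the transfer region, an SV40 early promoter drives puromycin N-acetyltransferase for selecting transduced cells, and a separate EF-1α promoter drives the short CREM insert (about 428 bp, corresponding to a short transcript isoform cited by the depositor). The automated annotation labels this ORF as an Atf1 fragment, which most likely reflects homology within the CREB/ATF bZIP family rather than a different insert. A WPRE downstream enhances transcript expression.

According to the record, the construct also carries a unique 24-bp barcode, although the feature table does not annotate it. The barcode allows this transcription factor to be identified in pooled overexpression screens, such as those searching for factors that direct cell differentiation.
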