Features (pLannotate 1.2.2; 31 found; start..end, strand, type, name):
      5..231     +  promoter       RSV promoter: Rous sarcoma virus enhancer/promoter
    232..412     +  LTR            5' LTR (truncated): truncated 5' long terminal repeat (LTR) from HIV-1
    459..584     +  misc_feature   HIV-1 Ψ: packaging signal of human immunodeficiency virus type 1
    568..931     +  CDS            HIV-1 gag (fragment): gag protein from human immunodeficiency virus 1; gag
   1077..1310    +  misc_feature   RRE: The Rev response element (RRE) of HIV-1 allows for Rev-dependent mRNA export from the nucleus to the cytoplasm.
   1687..1713    +  CDS            Rev (fragment): human immunodeficiency virus 1 (HIV-1) Rev protein; rev; enhances nuclear export of unspliced and incompletely spliced viral mRNAs
   1720..1743    +  promoter       SV40 promoter (fragment): SV40 early promoter
   1744..1815    +  promoter       SV40 promoter (fragment): SV40 enhancer and early promoter
   1839..1974    +  rep_origin     SV40 ori: SV40 origin of replication
   2020..2616    +  CDS            PuroR (fragment): puromycin N-acetyltransferase; pac from Streptomyces; confers resistance to puromycin
   2665..2782    +  misc_feature   cPPT/CTS: central polypurine tract and central termination sequence of HIV-1
   2847..2913    +  CDS            small t antigen (fragment): SV40 (simian virus 40) small t antigen
   2920..4098    +  promoter       EF-1α promoter: strong constitutive promoter for human elongation factor EF-1α
   4142..4432    +  CDS            Atf1 (fragment): ATF1_MOUSE - Experimental evidence at protein level: Swiss-Prot protein existence level 1. Binds the cAMP response element (CRE) (consensus: 5'- GTGACGT[AC][AG]-3'), a sequence present in many viral and cellular promoters. Binds to the Tax-responsive element (TRE) of HTLV-I. Mediates PKA-induced stimulation of CRE-reporter genes. Represses the expression of FTH1 and other antioxidant detoxification genes. Triggers cell proliferation and transformation (By similarity). From Mus musculus (Mouse).
   4454..4507    +  promoter       U6 promoter (fragment): RNA polymerase III promoter for human U6 snRNA
   4549..5137    +  misc_feature   WPRE: woodchuck hepatitis virus posttranscriptional regulatory element
   5188..5207    +  misc_feature   cPPT/CTS (fragment): central polypurine tract and central termination sequence of HIV-1
   5209..5442    +  LTR            3' LTR (ΔU3): self-inactivating 3' long terminal repeat (LTR) from HIV-1
   5520..5641    +  polyA_signal   SV40 poly(A) signal: SV40 polyadenylation signal
   5681..5816    +  rep_origin     SV40 ori: SV40 origin of replication
   5837..5855    -  promoter       T7 promoter: promoter for bacteriophage T7 RNA polymerase
   5863..6018    +  CDS            lacZα (fragment): LacZα fragment of β-galactosidase; lacZ fragment
   6023..6451    +  rep_origin     f1 ori (sequence partly withheld): f1 bacteriophage origin of replication; arrow indicates direction of (+) strand synthesis
   6504..6608    +  promoter       AmpR promoter: bla
   6609..7469    +  CDS            AmpR: β-lactamase; bla; confers resistance to ampicillin, carbenicillin, and related antibiotics
   7640..8228    +  rep_origin     ori: high-copy-number ColE1/pMB1/pBR322/pUC origin of replication
   8411..8503    +  CDS            lacI (fragment): lac repressor; lacI; The lac repressor binds to the lac operator to inhibit transcription in E. coli. This inhibition can be relieved by adding lactose or isopropyl-β-D-thiogalactopyranoside (IPTG).
   8516..8537    +  protein_bind   CAP binding site: CAP binding activates transcription in the presence of cAMP. E. coli catabolite activator protein
   8552..8582    +  promoter       lac promoter: promoter for the E. coli lac operon
   8590..8606    +  protein_bind   lac operator: The lac repressor binds to the lac operator to inhibit transcription in E. coli. This inhibition can be relieved by adding lactose or isopropyl-β-D-thiogalactopyranoside (IPTG). lac repressor encoded by lacI
   8651..8669    +  promoter       T3 promoter: promoter for bacteriophage T3 RNA polymerase
>Addgene plasmid #141565 | TFORF0297 | addgene full sequence | sequence record 400339 | Addgene NGS Result
TTAATGTAGTCTTATGCAATACTCTTGTAGTCTTGCAACATGGTAACGATGAGTTAGCAACATGCCTTAC
AAGGAGAGAAAAAGCACCGTGCATGCCGATTGGTGGAAGTAAGGTGGTACGATCGTGCCTTATTAGGAAG
GCAACAGACGGGTCTGACATGGATTGGACGAACCACTGAATTGCCGCATTGCAGAGATATTGTATTTAAG
TGCCTAGCTCGATACATAAACGGGTCTCTCTGGTTAGACCAGATCTGAGCCTGGGAGCTCTCTGGCTAAC
TAGGGAACCCACTGCTTAAGCCTCAATAAAGCTTGCCTTGAGTGCTTCAAGTAGTGTGTGCCCGTCTGTT
GTGTGACTCTGGTAACTAGAGATCCCTCAGACCCTTTTAGTCAGTGTGGAAAATCTCTAGCAGTGGCGCC
CGAACAGGGACTTGAAAGCGAAAGGGAAACCAGAGGAGCTCTCTCGACGCAGGACTCGGCTTGCTGAAGC
GCGCACGGCAAGAGGCGAGGGGCGGCGACTGGTGAGTACGCCAAAAATTTTGACTAGCGGAGGCTAGAAG
GAGAGAGATGGGTGCGAGAGCGTCAGTATTAAGCGGGGGAGAATTAGATCGCGATGGGAAAAAATTCGGT
TAAGGCCAGGGGGAAAGAAAAAATATAAATTAAAACATATAGTATGGGCAAGCAGGGAGCTAGAACGATT
CGCAGTTAATCCTGGCCTGTTAGAAACATCAGAAGGCTGTAGACAAATACTGGGACAGCTACAACCATCC
CTTCAGACAGGATCAGAAGAACTTAGATCATTATATAATACAGTAGCAACCCTCTATTGTGTGCATCAAA
GGATAGAGATAAAAGACACCAAGGAAGCTTTAGACAAGATAGAGGAAGAGCAAAACAAAAGTAAGACCAC
CGCACAGCAAGCGGCCGCTGATCTTCAGACCTGGAGGAGGAGATATGAGGGACAATTGGAGAAGTGAATT
ATATAAATATAAAGTAGTAAAAATTGAACCATTAGGAGTAGCACCCACCAAGGCAAAGAGAAGAGTGGTG
CAGAGAGAAAAAAGAGCAGTGGGAATAGGAGCTTTGTTCCTTGGGTTCTTGGGAGCAGCAGGAAGCACTA
TGGGCGCAGCGTCAATGACGCTGACGGTACAGGCCAGACAATTATTGTCTGGTATAGTGCAGCAGCAGAA
CAATTTGCTGAGGGCTATTGAGGCGCAACAGCATCTGTTGCAACTCACAGTCTGGGGCATCAAGCAGCTC
CAGGCAAGAATCCTGGCTGTGGAAAGATACCTAAAGGATCAACAGCTCCTGGGGATTTGGGGTTGCTCTG
GAAAACTCATTTGCACCACTGCTGTGCCTTGGAATGCTAGTTGGAGTAATAAATCTCTGGAACAGATTTG
GAATCACACGACCTGGATGGAGTGGGACAGAGAAATTAACAATTACACAAGCTTAATACACTCCTTAATT
GAAGAATCGCAAAACCAGCAAGAAAAGAATGAACAAGAATTATTGGAATTAGATAAATGGGCAAGTTTGT
GGAATTGGTTTAACATAACAAATTGGCTGTGGTATATAAAATTATTCATAATGATAGTAGGAGGCTTGGT
AGGTTTAAGAATAGTTTTTGCTGTACTTTCTATAGTGAATAGAGTTAGGCAGGGATATTCACCATTATCG
TTTCAGACCCACCTCCCAACCCCGAGGGGACCCATGCATTGCATCTCAATTAGTCAGCAACCAGGTGTGG
AAAGTCCCCAGGCTCCCCAGCAGGCAGAAGTATGCAAAGCATGCGTCTCAATTAGTCAGCAACCATAGTC
CCGCCCCTAACTCCGCCCATCCCGCCCCTAACTCCGCCCAGTTCCGCCCATTCTCCGCCCCATGGCTGAC
TAATTTTTTTTATTTATGCAGAGGCCGAGGCCGCCTCGGCCTCTGAGCTATTCCAGAAGTAGTGAGGAGG
CTTTTTTGGAGGCCTAGGCTTTTGCAAAAAGCTTTCTAGAGGTACCACCGGAGCTTACCATGACCGAGTA
CAAGCCCACGGTGCGCCTCGCCACCCGCGACGACGTCCCCAGGGCCGTACGCACCCTCGCCGCCGCGTTC
GCCGACTACCCCGCCACGCGCCACACCGTCGATCCGGACCGCCACATCGAGCGGGTCACCGAGCTGCAAG
AACTCTTCCTCACGCGCGTCGGGCTCGACATCGGCAAGGTGTGGGTCGCGGACGACGGCGCCGCCGTGGC
GGTCTGGACCACGCCGGAGAGCGTCGAAGCGGGGGCGGTGTTCGCCGAGATCGGCCCGCGCATGGCCGAG
TTGAGCGGTTCCCGGCTGGCCGCGCAGCAACAGATGGAAGGCCTCCTGGCGCCGCACCGGCCCAAGGAGC
CCGCGTGGTTCCTGGCCACCGTCGGCGTCTCGCCCGACCACCAGGGCAAGGGTCTGGGCAGCGCCGTCGT
GCTCCCCGGAGTGGAGGCGGCCGAGCGCGCCGGGGTGCCCGCCTTCCTGGAGACCTCCGCGCCCCGCAAC
CTCCCCTTCTACGAGCGGCTCGGCTTCACCGTCACCGCCGACGTCGAGGTGCCCGAAGGACCGCGCACCT
GGTGCATGACCCGCAAGCCCGGTGCCAGTTAACGAATTCTAGATCTTGAGACAAATGGCAGTATTCATCC
ACAATTTTAAAAGAAAAGGGGGGATTGGGGGGTACAGTGCAGGGGAAAGAATAGTAGACATAATAGCAAC
AGACATACAAACTAAAGAATTACAAAAACAAATTACAAAAATTCAAAATTTTCGGGTTTATTACAGGGAC
AGCAGAGATCCACTTTGGCGCCGGCTCGAGGCCTGCAGGTGCAAAGATGGATAAAGTTTTAAACAGAGAG
GAATCTTTGCAGCTAATGGACCTTCTAGGTCTTGAAAGGAGTGGGAATTGGCTCCGGTGCCCGTCAGTGG
GCAGAGCGCACATCGCCCACAGTCCCCGAGAAGTTGGGGGGAGGGGTCGGCAATTGAACCGGTGCCTAGA
GAAGGTGGCGCGGGGTAAACTGGGAAAGTGATGTCGTGTACTGGCTCCGCCTTTTTCCCGAGGGTGGGGG
AGAACCGTATATAAGTGCAGTAGTCGCCGTGAACGTTCTTTTTCGCAACGGGTTTGCCGCCAGAACACAG
GTAAGTGCCGTGTGTGGTTCCCGCGGGCCTGGCCTCTTTACGGGTTATGGCCCTTGCGTGCCTTGAATTA
CTTCCACCTGGCTGCAGTACGTGATTCTTGATCCCGAGCTTCGGGTTGGAAGTGGGTGGGAGAGTTCGAG
GCCTTGCGCTTAAGGAGCCCCTTCGCCTCGTGCTTGAGTTGAGGCCTGGCCTGGGCGCTGGGGCCGCCGC
GTGCGAATCTGGTGGCACCTTCGCGCCTGTCTCGCTGCTTTCGATAAGTCTCTAGCCATTTAAAATTTTT
GATGACCTGCTGCGACGCTTTTTTTCTGGCAAGATAGTCTTGTAAATGCGGGCCAAGATCTGCACACTGG
TATTTCGGTTTTTGGGGCCGCGGGCGGCGACGGGGCCCGTGCGTCCCAGCGCACATGTTCGGCGAGGCGG
GGCCTGCGAGCGCGGCCACCGAGAATCGGACGGGGGTAGTCTCAAGCTGGCCGGCCTGCTCTGGTGCCTG
GCCTCGCGCCGCCGTGTATCGCCCCGCCCTGGGCGGCAAGGCTGGCCCGGTCGGCACCAGTTGCGTGAGC
GGAAAGATGGCCGCTTCCCGGCCCTGCTGCAGGGAGCTCAAAATGGAGGACGCGGCGCTCGGGAGAGCGG
GCGGGTGAGTCACCCACACAAAGGAAAAGGGCCTTTCCGTCCTCAGCCGTCGCTTCATGTGACTCCACGG
AGTACCGGGCGCCGTCCAGGCACCTCGATTAGTTCTCGAGCTTTTGGAGTACGTCGTCTTTAGGTTGGGG
GGAGGGGTTTTATGCGATGGAGTTTCCCCACACTGAGTGGGTGGAGACTGAAGTTAGGCCAGCTTGGCAC
TTGATGTAATTCTCCTTGGAATTTGCCCTTTTTGAGTTTGGATCTTGGTTCATTCTCAAGCCTCAGACAG
TGGTTCAAAGTTTTTTTCTTCCATTTCAGGTGTCGTGAGGCTAGCACCGCCACCATGGCTGTAACTGGAG
ATGACACAGCTGCCACTGGTGACATGCCAACTTACCAGATCCGAGCTCCTACTGCTGCTTTGCCACAGGG
AGTGGTGATGGCTGCATCGCCCGGAAGTTTGCACAGTCCCCAGCAGCTGGCAGAAGAAGCAACACGCAAA
CGAGAGCTGAGGCTAATGAAAAACAGGGAAGCTGCCCGGGAGTGTCGCAGGAAGAAGAAAGAATATGTCA
AATGTCTTGAAAATCGTGTGGCTGTGCTTGAAAACCAAAACAAGACTCTCATTGAGGAACTCAAGGCCCT
CAAAGATCTTTATTGCCATAAAGTAGAGTAGTAATGAACTAGTCCGTAACTTGAAAGTATTTCGATTTCT
TGGCTTTATATATCTTGTGGAAAGGACGACCTTATCCGCTAGTACCCAGGCTAACGCGTTAAGTCGACAA
TCAACCTCTGGATTACAAAATTTGTGAAAGATTGACTGGTATTCTTAACTATGTTGCTCCTTTTACGCTA
TGTGGATACGCTGCTTTAATGCCTTTGTATCATGCTATTGCTTCCCGTATGGCTTTCATTTTCTCCTCCT
TGTATAAATCCTGGTTGCTGTCTCTTTATGAGGAGTTGTGGCCCGTTGTCAGGCAACGTGGCGTGGTGTG
CACTGTGTTTGCTGACGCAACCCCCACTGGTTGGGGCATTGCCACCACCTGTCAGCTCCTTTCCGGGACT
TTCGCTTTCCCCCTCCCTATTGCCACGGCGGAACTCATCGCCGCCTGCCTTGCCCGCTGCTGGACAGGGG
CTCGGCTGTTGGGCACTGACAATTCCGTGGTGTTGTCGGGGAAATCATCGTCCTTTCCTTGGCTGCTCGC
CTGTGTTGCCACCTGGATTCTGCGCGGGACGTCCTTCTGCTACGTCCCTTCGGCCCTCAATCCAGCGGAC
CTTCCTTCCCGCGGCCTGCTGCCGGCTCTGCGGCCTCTTCCGCGTCTTCGCCTTCGCCCTCAGACGAGTC
GGATCTCCCTTTGGGCCGCCTCCCCGCGTCGACTTTAAGACCAATGACTTACAAGGCAGCTGTAGATCTT
AGCCACTTTTTAAAAGAAAAGGGGGGACTGGAAGGGCTAATTCACTCCCAACGAAGACAAGATCTGCTTT
TTGCTTGTACTGGGTCTCTCTGGTTAGACCAGATCTGAGCCTGGGAGCTCTCTGGCTAACTAGGGAACCC
ACTGCTTAAGCCTCAATAAAGCTTGCCTTGAGTGCTTCAAGTAGTGTGTGCCCGTCTGTTGTGTGACTCT
GGTAACTAGAGATCCCTCAGACCCTTTTAGTCAGTGTGGAAAATCTCTAGCAGTACGTATAGTAGTTCAT
GTCATCTTATTATTCAGTATTTATAACTTGCAAAGAAATGAATATCAGAGAGTGAGAGGAACTTGTTTAT
TGCAGCTTATAATGGTTACAAATAAAGCAATAGCATCACAAATTTCACAAATAAAGCATTTTTTTCACTG
CATTCTAGTTGTGGTTTGTCCAAACTCATCAATGTATCTTATCATGTCTGGCTCTAGCTATCCCGCCCCT
AACTCCGCCCATCCCGCCCCTAACTCCGCCCAGTTCCGCCCATTCTCCGCCCCATGGCTGACTAATTTTT
TTTATTTATGCAGAGGCCGAGGCCGCCTCGGCCTCTGAGCTATTCCAGAAGTAGTGAGGAGGCTTTTTTG
GAGGCCTAGGGACGTACCCAATTCGCCCTATAGTGAGTCGTATTACGCGCGCTCACTGGCCGTCGTTTTA
CAACGTCGTGACTGGGAAAACCCTGGCGTTACCCAACTTAATCGCCTTGCAGCACATCCCCCTTTCGCCA
GCTGGCGTAATAGCGAAGAGGCCCGCACCGATCGCCCTTCCCAACAGTTGCGCAGCCTGAATGGCGAATG
GG
[124 nt withheld, positions 6023-6146]
C
[91 nt withheld, positions 6148-6238]
A
[49 nt withheld, positions 6240-6288]
CCTTTGACGTTGGAGTCCACGTTCTTT
[37 nt withheld, positions 6316-6352]
ACCCTATCTCGGTCTATTCTTTTGATTTATAAGGGATTTTGCCGATTTCGGCCTATTGGTTAAAAAATGA
GCTGATTTAACAAAAATTTAACGCGAATTTTAACAAAATATTAACGCTTACAATTTAGGTGGCACTTTTC
GGGGAAATGTGCGCGGAACCCCTATTTGTTTATTTTTCTAAATACATTCAAATATGTATCCGCTCATGAG
ACAATAACCCTGATAAATGCTTCAATAATATTGAAAAAGGAAGAGTATGAGTATTCAACATTTCCGTGTC
GCCCTTATTCCCTTTTTTGCGGCATTTTGCCTTCCTGTTTTTGCTCACCCAGAAACGCTGGTGAAAGTAA
AAGATGCTGAAGATCAGTTGGGTGCACGAGTGGGTTACATCGAACTGGATCTCAACAGCGGTAAGATCCT
TGAGAGTTTTCGCCCCGAAGAACGTTTTCCAATGATGAGCACTTTTAAAGTTCTGCTATGTGGCGCGGTA
TTATCCCGTATTGACGCCGGGCAAGAGCAACTCGGTCGCCGCATACACTATTCTCAGAATGACTTGGTTG
AGTACTCACCAGTCACAGAAAAGCATCTTACGGATGGCATGACAGTAAGAGAATTATGCAGTGCTGCCAT
AACCATGAGTGATAACACTGCGGCCAACTTACTTCTGACAACGATCGGAGGACCGAAGGAGCTAACCGCT
TTTTTGCACAACATGGGGGATCATGTAACTCGCCTTGATCGTTGGGAACCGGAGCTGAATGAAGCCATAC
CAAACGACGAGCGTGACACCACGATGCCTGTAGCAATGGCAACAACGTTGCGCAAACTATTAACTGGCGA
ACTACTTACTCTAGCTTCCCGGCAACAATTAATAGACTGGATGGAGGCGGATAAAGTTGCAGGACCACTT
CTGCGCTCGGCCCTTCCGGCTGGCTGGTTTATTGCTGATAAATCTGGAGCCGGTGAGCGTGGGTCTCGCG
GTATCATTGCAGCACTGGGGCCAGATGGTAAGCCCTCCCGTATCGTAGTTATCTACACGACGGGGAGTCA
GGCAACTATGGATGAACGAAATAGACAGATCGCTGAGATAGGTGCCTCACTGATTAAGCATTGGTAACTG
TCAGACCAAGTTTACTCATATATACTTTAGATTGATTTAAAACTTCATTTTTAATTTAAAAGGATCTAGG
TGAAGATCCTTTTTGATAATCTCATGACCAAAATCCCTTAACGTGAGTTTTCGTTCCACTGAGCGTCAGA
CCCCGTAGAAAAGATCAAAGGATCTTCTTGAGATCCTTTTTTTCTGCGCGTAATCTGCTGCTTGCAAACA
AAAAAACCACCGCTACCAGCGGTGGTTTGTTTGCCGGATCAAGAGCTACCAACTCTTTTTCCGAAGGTAA
CTGGCTTCAGCAGAGCGCAGATACCAAATACTGTTCTTCTAGTGTAGCCGTAGTTAGGCCACCACTTCAA
GAACTCTGTAGCACCGCCTACATACCTCGCTCTGCTAATCCTGTTACCAGTGGCTGCTGCCAGTGGCGAT
AAGTCGTGTCTTACCGGGTTGGACTCAAGACGATAGTTACCGGATAAGGCGCAGCGGTCGGGCTGAACGG
GGGGTTCGTGCACACAGCCCAGCTTGGAGCGAACGACCTACACCGAACTGAGATACCTACAGCGTGAGCT
ATGAGAAAGCGCCACGCTTCCCGAAGGGAGAAAGGCGGACAGGTATCCGGTAAGCGGCAGGGTCGGAACA
GGAGAGCGCACGAGGGAGCTTCCAGGGGGAAACGCCTGGTATCTTTATAGTCCTGTCGGGTTTCGCCACC
TCTGACTTGAGCGTCGATTTTTGTGATGCTCGTCAGGGGGGCGGAGCCTATGGAAAAACGCCAGCAACGC
GGCCTTTTTACGGTTCCTGGCCTTTTGCTGGCCTTTTGCTCACATGTTCTTTCCTGCGTTATCCCCTGAT
TCTGTGGATAACCGTATTACCGCCTTTGAGTGAGCTGATACCGCTCGCCGCAGCCGAACGACCGAGCGCA
GCGAGTCAGTGAGCGAGGAAGCGGAAGAGCGCCCAATACGCAAACCGCCTCTCCCCGCGCGTTGGCCGAT
TCATTAATGCAGCTGGCACGACAGGTTTCCCGACTGGAAAGCGGGCAGTGAGCGCAACGCAATTAATGTG
AGTTAGCTCACTCATTAGGCACCCCAGGCTTTACACTTTATGCTTCCGGCTCGTATGTTGTGTGGAATTG
TGAGCGGATAACAATTTCACACAGGAAACAGCTATGACCATGATTACGCCAAGCGCGCAATTAACCCTCA
CTAAAGGGAACAAAAGCTGGAGCTGCAAGC
