>Addgene plasmid #141565 | TFORF0297 | depositor partial sequence | sequence record 276832 | Insert
ACCGCCACCATGGCTGTAACTGGAGATGACACAGCTGCCACTGGTGACATGCCAACTTACCAGATCCGAG
CTCCTACTGCTGCTTTGCCACAGGGAGTGGTGATGGCTGCATCGCCCGGAAGTTTGCACAGTCCCCAGCA
GCTGGCAGAAGAAGCAACACGCAAACGAGAGCTGAGGCTAATGAAAAACAGGGAAGCTGCCCGGGAGTGT
CGCAGGAAGAAGAAAGAATATGTCAAATGTCTTGAAAATCGTGTGGCTGTGCTTGAAAACCAAAACAAGA
CTCTCATTGAGGAACTCAAGGCCCTCAAAGATCTTTATTGCCATAAAGTAGAGTAGTAATGAACTAGTCC
GTAACTTGAAAGTATTTCGATTTCTTGGCTTTATATATCTTGTGGAAAGGACGACCTTATCCGCTAGTAC
CCAGGCTA
