>Addgene plasmid #141565 | TFORF0297 | depositor partial sequence | sequence record 276833 | Barcode
CCTTATCCGCTAGTACCCAGGCTA
